LOCUS       Exported 6619 bp ds-DNA circular SYN 12-MAY-2021
DEFINITION  Plasmid encoding the bacterial expression of the chimeric
            HaloTag7-NanoLucCP fusion dubbed H-Luc.
ACCESSION   .
VERSION     .
KEYWORDS    pET51b(+)_H-Luc
SOURCE      synthetic DNA construct
  ORGANISM  synthetic DNA construct
REFERENCE   1 (bases 1 to 6619)
  AUTHORS   Hiblot J, Yu Q, Sabbadini MDB, Reymond L, Xue L, Schena A, Sallin O,
            Hill N, Griss R, Johnsson K
  TITLE     Luciferases with Tunable Emission Wavelengths.
  JOURNAL   Angew Chem Int Ed Engl. 2017 Nov 13;56(46):14556-14560. doi:
            10.1002/anie.201708277. Epub 2017 Oct 9.
  PUBMED    28941028
REFERENCE   2 (bases 1 to 6619)
  AUTHORS   .
  TITLE     Direct Submission
  JOURNAL   Exported May 12, 2021 from SnapGene Server 1.1.58
            http://www.snapgene.com
FEATURES             Location/Qualifiers
     source          1..6619
                     /organism="synthetic DNA construct"
                     /mol_type="other DNA"
     rep_origin      12..467
                     /direction=RIGHT
                     /label=f1 ori
                     /note="f1 bacteriophage origin of replication; arrow
                     indicates direction of (+) strand synthesis"
     primer_bind     complement(99..118)
                     /label=F1ori-R
                     /note="F1 origin, reverse primer"
     primer_bind     309..330
                     /label=F1ori-F
                     /note="F1 origin, forward primer"
     CDS             complement(582..1442)
                     /codon_start=1
                     /gene="bla"
                     /product="beta-lactamase"
                     /label=AmpR
                     /note="confers resistance to ampicillin, carbenicillin, and
                     related antibiotics"
                     /translation="MSIQHFRVALIPFFAAFCLPVFAHPETLVKVKDAEDQLGARVGYI
                     ELDLNSGKILESFRPEERFPMMSTFKVLLCGAVLSRIDAGQEQLGRRIHYSQNDLVEYS
                     PVTEKHLTDGMTVRELCSAAITMSDNTAANLLLTTIGGPKELTAFLHNMGDHVTRLDRW
                     EPELNEAIPNDERDTTMPVAMATTLRKLLTGELLTLASRQQLIDWMEADKVAGPLLRSA
                     LPAGWFIADKSGAGERGSRGIIAALGPDGKPSRIVVIYTTGSQATMDERNRQIAEIGAS
                     LIKHW"
     primer_bind     1205..1224
                     /label=Amp-R
                     /note="Ampicillin resistance gene, reverse primer"
     promoter        complement(1443..1535)
                     /gene="bla"
                     /label=AmpR promoter
     rep_origin      1616..2204
                     /direction=RIGHT
                     /label=ori
                     /note="high-copy-number ColE1/pMB1/pBR322/pUC origin of
                     replication"
     primer_bind     2105..2124
                     /label=pBR322ori-F
                     /note="pBR322 origin, forward primer"
     primer_bind     2358..2375
                     /label=L4440
                     /note="L4440 vector, forward primer"
     misc_feature    2390..2529
                     /label=bom
                     /note="basis of mobility region from pBR322"
     primer_bind     complement(2455..2474)
                     /label=pRS-marker
                     /note="pRS vectors, use to sequence yeast selectable
                     marker"
     primer_bind     2615..2637
                     /label=pGEX 3'
                     /note="pGEX vectors, reverse primer"
     CDS             complement(2631..2822)
                     /codon_start=1
                     /gene="rop"
                     /product="Rop protein, which maintains plasmids at low copy
                     number"
                     /label=rop
                     /translation="MTKQEKTALNMARFIRSQTLTLLEKLNELDADEQADICESLHDHA
                     DELYRSCLARFGDDGENL"
     CDS             complement(3394..4476)
                     /codon_start=1
                     /gene="lacI"
                     /product="lac repressor"
                     /label=lacI
                     /note="The lac repressor binds to the lac operator to
                     inhibit transcription in E. coli. This inhibition can be
                     relieved by adding lactose or
                     isopropyl-beta-D-thiogalactopyranoside (IPTG)."
                     /translation="MKPVTLYDVAEYAGVSYQTVSRVVNQASHVSAKTREKVEAAMAEL
                     NYIPNRVAQQLAGKQSLLIGVATSSLALHAPSQIVAAIKSRADQLGASVVVSMVERSGV
                     EACKAAVHNLLAQRVSGLIINYPLDDQDAIAVEAACTNVPALFLDVSDQTPINSIIFSH
                     EDGTRLGVEHLVALGHQQIALLAGPLSSVSARLRLAGWHKYLTRNQIQPIAEREGDWSA
                     MSGFQQTMQMLNEGIVPTAMLVANDQMALGAMRAITESGLRVGADISVVGYDDTEDSSC
                     YIPPLTTIKQDFRLLGQTSVDRLLQLSQGQAVKGNQLLPVSLVKRKTTLAPNTQTASPR
                     ALADSLMQLARQVSRLESGQ"
     primer_bind     4438..4457
                     /label=LacI-R
                     /note="LacI, reverse primer"
     promoter        complement(4477..4554)
                     /gene="lacI"
                     /label=lacI promoter
     primer_bind     4760..4779
                     /label=pBRrevBam
                     /note="pBR322 vectors, tet region, downstream of BamHI,
                     reverse primer"
     primer_bind     4867..4886
                     /label=T7
                     /note="T7 promoter, forward primer"
     promoter        4867..4885
                     /label=T7 promoter
                     /note="promoter for bacteriophage T7 RNA polymerase"
     protein_bind    4886..4910
                     /label=lac operator
                     /bound_moiety="lac repressor encoded by lacI"
                     /note="The lac repressor binds to the lac operator to
                     inhibit transcription in E. coli. This inhibition can be
                     relieved by adding lactose or
                     isopropyl-beta-D-thiogalactopyranoside (IPTG)."
     RBS             4925..4947
                     /note="efficient ribosome binding site from bacteriophage
                     T7 gene 10 (Olins and Rangwala, 1989)"
     CDS             4963..4986
                     /codon_start=1
                     /product="peptide that binds Strep-Tactin(R), an engineered
                     form of streptavidin"
                     /label=Strep-Tag II
                     /translation="WSHPQFEK"
     CDS             4993..5007
                     /codon_start=1
                     /product="enterokinase recognition and cleavage site"
                     /label=enterokinase site
                     /translation="DDDDK"
     CDS             6481..6510
                     /codon_start=1
                     /product="10xHis affinity tag"
                     /label=10xHis
                     /translation="HHHHHHHHHH"
     primer_bind     complement(6533..6551)
                     /label=T7 Term
                     /note="T7 terminator, reverse primer"
     terminator      6547..6594
                     /label=T7 terminator
                     /note="transcription terminator for bacteriophage T7 RNA
                     polymerase"
ORIGIN
        1 tggcgaatgg gnnnnnnnnn nnnnnnnnnn nnnnnnnnnn nnnnnnnnnn nnnnnnnnnn
       61 nnnnnnnnnn nnnnnnnnnn nnnnnnnnnn nnnnnnnnnn nnnnnnnnnn nnnnnnnnnn
      121 nnnnnnnnnn nnnnncnnnn nnnnnnnnnn nnnnnnnnnn nnnnnnnnnn nnnnnnnnnn
      181 nnnnnnnnnn nnnnnnnnnn nnnnnnnnnn nnnnnnnnnn nnnnnnnann nnnnnnnnnn
      241 nnnnnnnnnn nnnnnnnnnn nnnnnnnnnn nnnnnnncct ttgacgttgg agtccacgtt
      301 ctttaatagt ggactcttgt tccaaactgg aacaacactc aaccctatct cggtctattc
      361 ttttgattta taagggattt tgccgatttc ggcctattgg ttaaaaaatg agctgattta
      421 acaaaaattt aacgcgaatt ttaacaaaat attaacgttt acaatttctg gcggcacgat
      481 ggcatgagat tatcaaaaag gatcttcacc tagatccttt taaattaaaa atgaagtttt
      541 aaatcaatct aaagtatata tgagtaaact tggtctgaca gttaccaatg cttaatcagt
      601 gaggcaccta tctcagcgat ctgtctattt cgttcatcca tagttgcctg actccccgtc
      661 gtgtagataa ctacgatacg ggagggctta ccatctggcc ccagtgctgc aatgataccg
      721 cgagacccac gctcaccggc tccagattta tcagcaataa accagccagc cggaagggcc
      781 gagcgcagaa gtggtcctgc aactttatcc gcctccatcc agtctattaa ttgttgccgg
      841 gaagctagag taagtagttc gccagttaat agtttgcgca acgttgttgc cattgctaca
      901 ggcatcgtgg tgtcacgctc gtcgtttggt atggcttcat tcagctccgg ttcccaacga
      961 tcaaggcgag ttacatgatc ccccatgttg tgcaaaaaag cggttagctc cttcggtcct
     1021 ccgatcgttg tcagaagtaa gttggccgca gtgttatcac tcatggttat ggcagcactg
     1081 cataattctc ttactgtcat gccatccgta agatgctttt ctgtgactgg tgagtactca
     1141 accaagtcat tctgagaata gtgtatgcgg cgaccgagtt gctcttgccc ggcgtcaata
     1201 cgggataata ccgcgccaca tagcagaact ttaaaagtgc tcatcattgg aaaacgttct
     1261 tcggggcgaa aactctcaag gatcttaccg ctgttgagat ccagttcgat gtaacccact
     1321 cgtgcaccca actgatcttc agcatctttt actttcacca gcgtttctgg gtgagcaaaa
     1381 acaggaaggc aaaatgccgc aaaaaaggga ataagggcga cacggaaatg ttgaatactc
     1441 atactcttcc tttttcaatc atgattgaag catttatcag ggttattgtc tcatgagcgg
     1501 atacatattt gaatgtattt agaaaaataa acaaataggt catgaccaaa atcccttaac
     1561 gtgagttttc gttccactga gcgtcagacc ccgtagaaaa gatcaaagga tcttcttgag
     1621 atcctttttt tctgcgcgta atctgctgct tgcaaacaaa aaaaccaccg ctaccagcgg
     1681 tggtttgttt gccggatcaa gagctaccaa ctctttttcc gaaggtaact ggcttcagca
     1741 gagcgcagat accaaatact gtccttctag tgtagccgta gttaggccac cacttcaaga
     1801 actctgtagc accgcctaca tacctcgctc tgctaatcct gttaccagtg gctgctgcca
     1861 gtggcgataa gtcgtgtctt accgggttgg actcaagacg atagttaccg gataaggcgc
     1921 agcggtcggg ctgaacgggg ggttcgtgca cacagcccag cttggagcga acgacctaca
     1981 ccgaactgag atacctacag cgtgagctat gagaaagcgc cacgcttccc gaagggagaa
     2041 aggcggacag gtatccggta agcggcaggg tcggaacagg agagcgcacg agggagcttc
     2101 cagggggaaa cgcctggtat ctttatagtc ctgtcgggtt tcgccacctc tgacttgagc
     2161 gtcgattttt gtgatgctcg tcaggggggc ggagcctatg gaaaaacgcc agcaacgcgg
     2221 cctttttacg gttcctggcc ttttgctggc cttttgctca catgttcttt cctgcgttat
     2281 cccctgattc tgtggataac cgtattaccg cctttgagtg agctgatacc gctcgccgca
     2341 gccgaacgac cgagcgcagc gagtcagtga gcgaggaagc ggaagagcgc ctgatgcggt
     2401 attttctcct tacgcatctg tgcggtattt cacaccgcaa tggtgcactc tcagtacaat
     2461 ctgctctgat gccgcatagt taagccagta tacactccgc tatcgctacg tgactgggtc
     2521 atggctgcgc cccgacaccc gccaacaccc gctgacgcgc cctgacgggc ttgtctgctc
     2581 ccggcatccg cttacagaca agctgtgacc gtctccggga gctgcatgtg tcagaggttt
     2641 tcaccgtcat caccgaaacg cgcgaggcag ctgcggtaaa gctcatcagc gtggtcgtga
     2701 agcgattcac agatgtctgc ctgttcatcc gcgtccagct cgttgagttt ctccagaagc
     2761 gttaatgtct ggcttctgat aaagcgggcc atgttaaggg cggttttttc ctgtttggtc
     2821 actgatgcct ccgtgtaagg gggatttctg ttcatggggg taatgatacc gatgaaacga
     2881 gagaggatgc tcacgatacg ggttactgat gatgaacatg cccggttact ggaacgttgt
     2941 gagggtaaac aactggcggt atggatgcgg cgggaccaga gaaaaatcac tcagggtcaa
     3001 tgccagcgct tcgttaatac agatgtaggt gttccacagg gtagccagca gcatcctgcg
     3061 atgcagatcc ggaacataat ggtgcagggc gctgacttcc gcgtttccag actttacgaa
     3121 acacggaaac cgaagaccat tcatgttgtt gctcaggtcg cagacgtttt gcagcagcag
     3181 tcgcttcacg ttcgctcgcg tatcggtgat tcattctgct aaccagtaag gcaaccccgc
     3241 cagcctagcc gggtcctcaa cgacaggagc acgatcatgc tagtcatgcc ccgcgcccac
     3301 cggaaggagc tgactgggtt gaaggctctc aagggcatcg gtcgagatcc cggtgcctaa
     3361 tgagtgagct aacttacatt aattgcgttg cgctcactgc ccgctttcca gtcgggaaac
     3421 ctgtcgtgcc agctgcatta atgaatcggc caacgcgcgg ggagaggcgg tttgcgtatt
     3481 gggcgccagg gtggtttttc ttttcaccag tgagacgggc aacagctgat tgcccttcac
     3541 cgcctggccc tgagagagtt gcagcaagcg gtccacgctg gtttgcccca gcaggcgaaa
     3601 atcctgtttg atggtggtta acggcgggat ataacatgag ctgtcttcgg tatcgtcgta
     3661 tcccactacc gagatgtccg caccaacgcg cagcccggac tcggtaatgg cgcgcattgc
     3721 gcccagcgcc atctgatcgt tggcaaccag catcgcagtg ggaacgatgc cctcattcag
     3781 catttgcatg gtttgttgaa aaccggacat ggcactccag tcgccttccc gttccgctat
     3841 cggctgaatt tgattgcgag tgagatattt atgccagcca gccagacgca gacgcgccga
     3901 gacagaactt aatgggcccg ctaacagcgc gatttgctgg tgacccaatg cgaccagatg
     3961 ctccacgccc agtcgcgtac cgtcttcatg ggagaaaata atactgttga tgggtgtctg
     4021 gtcagagaca tcaagaaata acgccggaac attagtgcag gcagcttcca cagcaatggc
     4081 atcctggtca tccagcggat agttaatgat cagcccactg acgcgttgcg cgagaagatt
     4141 gtgcaccgcc gctttacagg cttcgacgcc gcttcgttct accatcgaca ccaccacgct
     4201 ggcacccagt tgatcggcgc gagatttaat cgccgcgaca atttgcgacg gcgcgtgcag
     4261 ggccagactg gaggtggcaa cgccaatcag caacgactgt ttgcccgcca gttgttgtgc
     4321 cacgcggttg ggaatgtaat tcagctccgc catcgccgct tccacttttt cccgcgtttt
     4381 cgcagaaacg tggctggcct ggttcaccac gcgggaaacg gtctgataag agacaccggc
     4441 atactctgcg acatcgtata acgttactgg tttcacattc accaccctga attgactctc
     4501 ttccgggcgc tatcatgcca taccgcgaaa ggttttgcgc cattcgatgg tgtccgggat
     4561 ctcgacgctc tcccttatgc gactcctgca ttaggaagca gcccagtagt aggttgaggc
     4621 cgttgagcac cgccgccgca aggaatggtg catgcaagga gatggcgccc aacagtcccc
     4681 cggccacggg gcctgccacc atacccacgc cgaaacaagc gctcatgagc ccgaagtggc
     4741 gagcccgatc ttccccatcg gtgatgtcgg cgatataggc gccagcaacc gcacctgtgg
     4801 cgccggtgat gccggccacg atgcgtccgg cgtagaggat cgagatcgat ctcgatcccg
     4861 cgaaattaat acgactcact ataggggaat tgtgagcgga taacaattcc cctctagaaa
     4921 taattttgtt taactttaag aaggagatat accatggcaa gctggagcca cccgcagttc
     4981 gaaaagggtg cagatgacga cgacaaggta ccgcatggat ccgaaatcgg tactggcttt
     5041 ccattcgacc cccattatgt ggaagtcctg ggcgagcgca tgcactacgt cgatgttggt
     5101 ccgcgcgatg gcacccctgt gctgttcctg cacggtaacc cgacctcctc ctacgtgtgg
     5161 cgcaacatca tcccgcatgt tgcaccgacc catcgctgca ttgctccaga cctgatcggt
     5221 atgggcaaat ccgacaaacc agacctgggt tatttcttcg acgaccacgt ccgcttcatg
     5281 gatgccttca tcgaagccct gggtctggaa gaggtcgtcc tggtcattca cgactggggc
     5341 tccgctctgg gtttccactg ggccaagcgc aatccagagc gcgtcaaagg tattgcattt
     5401 atggagttca tccgccctat cccgacctgg gacgaatggc cagaatttgc ccgcgagacc
     5461 ttccaggcct tccgcaccag cggcgaccaa atgggccaga tcgaaaaaat ttttaaggtg
     5521 gtgtaccctg tggatgatca tcactttaag gtgatcctgc actatggcac actggtaatc
     5581 gacggggtta cgccgaacat gatcgactat ttcggacggc cgtatgaagg catcgccgtg
     5641 ttcgacggca aaaagatcac tgtaacaggg accctgtgga acggcaacaa aattatcgac
     5701 gagcgcctga tcaaccccga cggctccctg ctgttccgag taaccatcaa cggagtgacc
     5761 ggctggcggc tgtgcgaacg cattctggcg ggtggcaccg gtggctctgg cggtaccggt
     5821 ggctctatgg tcttcacact cgaagatttc gttggggact ggcgacagac agccggctac
     5881 aacctggacc aagtccttga acagggaggt gtgtccagtt tgtttcagaa tctcggggtg
     5941 tccgtaactc cgatccaaag gattgtcctg agcggtgaaa atgggctgaa gatcgacatc
     6001 catgtcatca tcccgtatga aggtctggac gtcggccgca agctgatcat cgatcagaac
     6061 gtttttatcg agggtacgct gccgatgggt gtcgtccgcc cgctgactga agtcgagatg
     6121 gaccattacc gcgagccgtt cctgaatcct gttgaccgcg agccactgtg gcgcttccca
     6181 aacgagctgc caatcgccgg tgagccagcg aacatcgtcg cgctggtcga agaatacatg
     6241 gactggctgc accagtcccc tgtcccgaag ctgctgttct ggggcacccc aggcgttctg
     6301 atcccaccgg ccgaagccgc tcgcctggcc aaaagcctgc ctaactgcaa ggctgtggac
     6361 atcggcccgg gtctgaatct gctgcaagaa gacaacccgg acctgatcgg cagcgagatc
     6421 gcgcgctggc tgtctactct ggagatttcc ggtgctccgg gcttctcctc aatttccgct
     6481 catcaccacc atcatcacca tcaccaccac taattaacct aggctgctgc caccgctgag
     6541 caataactag cataacccct tggggcctct aaacgggtct tgaggggttt tttgctgaaa
     6601 ggaggaacta tatccggat
//
