>Addgene plasmid #113924 | pET51b(+)_H-Luc | depositor full sequence | sequence record 216038 | pET51b(+)_H-Luc sequence 6622 bps
TGGCGAATGGG
[124 nt withheld, positions 12-135]
C
[91 nt withheld, positions 137-227]
A
[49 nt withheld, positions 229-277]
CCTTTGACGTTGGAGTCCACGTTCTTTAATAGTGGACTCTTGTTCCAAACTGGAACAACACTCAACCCTA
TCTCGGTCTATTCTTTTGATTTATAAGGGATTTTGCCGATTTCGGCCTATTGGTTAAAAAATGAGCTGAT
TTAACAAAAATTTAACGCGAATTTTAACAAAATATTAACGTTTACAATTTCTGGCGGCACGATGGCATGA
GATTATCAAAAAGGATCTTCACCTAGATCCTTTTAAATTAAAAATGAAGTTTTAAATCAATCTAAAGTAT
ATATGAGTAAACTTGGTCTGACAGTTACCAATGCTTAATCAGTGAGGCACCTATCTCAGCGATCTGTCTA
TTTCGTTCATCCATAGTTGCCTGACTCCCCGTCGTGTAGATAACTACGATACGGGAGGGCTTACCATCTG
GCCCCAGTGCTGCAATGATACCGCGAGACCCACGCTCACCGGCTCCAGATTTATCAGCAATAAACCAGCC
AGCCGGAAGGGCCGAGCGCAGAAGTGGTCCTGCAACTTTATCCGCCTCCATCCAGTCTATTAATTGTTGC
CGGGAAGCTAGAGTAAGTAGTTCGCCAGTTAATAGTTTGCGCAACGTTGTTGCCATTGCTACAGGCATCG
TGGTGTCACGCTCGTCGTTTGGTATGGCTTCATTCAGCTCCGGTTCCCAACGATCAAGGCGAGTTACATG
ATCCCCCATGTTGTGCAAAAAAGCGGTTAGCTCCTTCGGTCCTCCGATCGTTGTCAGAAGTAAGTTGGCC
GCAGTGTTATCACTCATGGTTATGGCAGCACTGCATAATTCTCTTACTGTCATGCCATCCGTAAGATGCT
TTTCTGTGACTGGTGAGTACTCAACCAAGTCATTCTGAGAATAGTGTATGCGGCGACCGAGTTGCTCTTG
CCCGGCGTCAATACGGGATAATACCGCGCCACATAGCAGAACTTTAAAAGTGCTCATCATTGGAAAACGT
TCTTCGGGGCGAAAACTCTCAAGGATCTTACCGCTGTTGAGATCCAGTTCGATGTAACCCACTCGTGCAC
CCAACTGATCTTCAGCATCTTTTACTTTCACCAGCGTTTCTGGGTGAGCAAAAACAGGAAGGCAAAATGC
CGCAAAAAAGGGAATAAGGGCGACACGGAAATGTTGAATACTCATACTCTTCCTTTTTCAATCATGATTG
AAGCATTTATCAGGGTTATTGTCTCATGAGCGGATACATATTTGAATGTATTTAGAAAAATAAACAAATA
GGTCATGACCAAAATCCCTTAACGTGAGTTTTCGTTCCACTGAGCGTCAGACCCCGTAGAAAAGATCAAA
GGATCTTCTTGAGATCCTTTTTTTCTGCGCGTAATCTGCTGCTTGCAAACAAAAAAACCACCGCTACCAG
CGGTGGTTTGTTTGCCGGATCAAGAGCTACCAACTCTTTTTCCGAAGGTAACTGGCTTCAGCAGAGCGCA
GATACCAAATACTGTCCTTCTAGTGTAGCCGTAGTTAGGCCACCACTTCAAGAACTCTGTAGCACCGCCT
ACATACCTCGCTCTGCTAATCCTGTTACCAGTGGCTGCTGCCAGTGGCGATAAGTCGTGTCTTACCGGGT
TGGACTCAAGACGATAGTTACCGGATAAGGCGCAGCGGTCGGGCTGAACGGGGGGTTCGTGCACACAGCC
CAGCTTGGAGCGAACGACCTACACCGAACTGAGATACCTACAGCGTGAGCTATGAGAAAGCGCCACGCTT
CCCGAAGGGAGAAAGGCGGACAGGTATCCGGTAAGCGGCAGGGTCGGAACAGGAGAGCGCACGAGGGAGC
TTCCAGGGGGAAACGCCTGGTATCTTTATAGTCCTGTCGGGTTTCGCCACCTCTGACTTGAGCGTCGATT
TTTGTGATGCTCGTCAGGGGGGCGGAGCCTATGGAAAAACGCCAGCAACGCGGCCTTTTTACGGTTCCTG
GCCTTTTGCTGGCCTTTTGCTCACATGTTCTTTCCTGCGTTATCCCCTGATTCTGTGGATAACCGTATTA
CCGCCTTTGAGTGAGCTGATACCGCTCGCCGCAGCCGAACGACCGAGCGCAGCGAGTCAGTGAGCGAGGA
AGCGGAAGAGCGCCTGATGCGGTATTTTCTCCTTACGCATCTGTGCGGTATTTCACACCGCATATATGGT
GCACTCTCAGTACAATCTGCTCTGATGCCGCATAGTTAAGCCAGTATACACTCCGCTATCGCTACGTGAC
TGGGTCATGGCTGCGCCCCGACACCCGCCAACACCCGCTGACGCGCCCTGACGGGCTTGTCTGCTCCCGG
CATCCGCTTACAGACAAGCTGTGACCGTCTCCGGGAGCTGCATGTGTCAGAGGTTTTCACCGTCATCACC
GAAACGCGCGAGGCAGCTGCGGTAAAGCTCATCAGCGTGGTCGTGAAGCGATTCACAGATGTCTGCCTGT
TCATCCGCGTCCAGCTCGTTGAGTTTCTCCAGAAGCGTTAATGTCTGGCTTCTGATAAAGCGGGCCATGT
TAAGGGCGGTTTTTTCCTGTTTGGTCACTGATGCCTCCGTGTAAGGGGGATTTCTGTTCATGGGGGTAAT
GATACCGATGAAACGAGAGAGGATGCTCACGATACGGGTTACTGATGATGAACATGCCCGGTTACTGGAA
CGTTGTGAGGGTAAACAACTGGCGGTATGGATGCGGCGGGACCAGAGAAAAATCACTCAGGGTCAATGCC
AGCGCTTCGTTAATACAGATGTAGGTGTTCCACAGGGTAGCCAGCAGCATCCTGCGATGCAGATCCGGAA
CATAATGGTGCAGGGCGCTGACTTCCGCGTTTCCAGACTTTACGAAACACGGAAACCGAAGACCATTCAT
GTTGTTGCTCAGGTCGCAGACGTTTTGCAGCAGCAGTCGCTTCACGTTCGCTCGCGTATCGGTGATTCAT
TCTGCTAACCAGTAAGGCAACCCCGCCAGCCTAGCCGGGTCCTCAACGACAGGAGCACGATCATGCTAGT
CATGCCCCGCGCCCACCGGAAGGAGCTGACTGGGTTGAAGGCTCTCAAGGGCATCGGTCGAGATCCCGGT
GCCTAATGAGTGAGCTAACTTACATTAATTGCGTTGCGCTCACTGCCCGCTTTCCAGTCGGGAAACCTGT
CGTGCCAGCTGCATTAATGAATCGGCCAACGCGCGGGGAGAGGCGGTTTGCGTATTGGGCGCCAGGGTGG
TTTTTCTTTTCACCAGTGAGACGGGCAACAGCTGATTGCCCTTCACCGCCTGGCCCTGAGAGAGTTGCAG
CAAGCGGTCCACGCTGGTTTGCCCCAGCAGGCGAAAATCCTGTTTGATGGTGGTTAACGGCGGGATATAA
CATGAGCTGTCTTCGGTATCGTCGTATCCCACTACCGAGATGTCCGCACCAACGCGCAGCCCGGACTCGG
TAATGGCGCGCATTGCGCCCAGCGCCATCTGATCGTTGGCAACCAGCATCGCAGTGGGAACGATGCCCTC
ATTCAGCATTTGCATGGTTTGTTGAAAACCGGACATGGCACTCCAGTCGCCTTCCCGTTCCGCTATCGGC
TGAATTTGATTGCGAGTGAGATATTTATGCCAGCCAGCCAGACGCAGACGCGCCGAGACAGAACTTAATG
GGCCCGCTAACAGCGCGATTTGCTGGTGACCCAATGCGACCAGATGCTCCACGCCCAGTCGCGTACCGTC
TTCATGGGAGAAAATAATACTGTTGATGGGTGTCTGGTCAGAGACATCAAGAAATAACGCCGGAACATTA
GTGCAGGCAGCTTCCACAGCAATGGCATCCTGGTCATCCAGCGGATAGTTAATGATCAGCCCACTGACGC
GTTGCGCGAGAAGATTGTGCACCGCCGCTTTACAGGCTTCGACGCCGCTTCGTTCTACCATCGACACCAC
CACGCTGGCACCCAGTTGATCGGCGCGAGATTTAATCGCCGCGACAATTTGCGACGGCGCGTGCAGGGCC
AGACTGGAGGTGGCAACGCCAATCAGCAACGACTGTTTGCCCGCCAGTTGTTGTGCCACGCGGTTGGGAA
TGTAATTCAGCTCCGCCATCGCCGCTTCCACTTTTTCCCGCGTTTTCGCAGAAACGTGGCTGGCCTGGTT
CACCACGCGGGAAACGGTCTGATAAGAGACACCGGCATACTCTGCGACATCGTATAACGTTACTGGTTTC
ACATTCACCACCCTGAATTGACTCTCTTCCGGGCGCTATCATGCCATACCGCGAAAGGTTTTGCGCCATT
CGATGGTGTCCGGGATCTCGACGCTCTCCCTTATGCGACTCCTGCATTAGGAAGCAGCCCAGTAGTAGGT
TGAGGCCGTTGAGCACCGCCGCCGCAAGGAATGGTGCATGCAAGGAGATGGCGCCCAACAGTCCCCCGGC
CACGGGGCCTGCCACCATACCCACGCCGAAACAAGCGCTCATGAGCCCGAAGTGGCGAGCCCGATCTTCC
CCATCGGTGATGTCGGCGATATAGGCGCCAGCAACCGCACCTGTGGCGCCGGTGATGCCGGCCACGATGC
GTCCGGCGTAGAGGATCGAGATCGATCTCGATCCCGCGAAATTAATACGACTCACTATAGGGGAATTGTG
AGCGGATAACAATTCCCCTCTAGAAATAATTTTGTTTAACTTTAAGAAGGAGATATACCATGGCAAGCTG
GAGCCACCCGCAGTTCGAAAAGGGTGCAGATGACGACGACAAGGTACCGCATGGATCCGAAATCGGTACT
GGCTTTCCATTCGACCCCCATTATGTGGAAGTCCTGGGCGAGCGCATGCACTACGTCGATGTTGGTCCGC
GCGATGGCACCCCTGTGCTGTTCCTGCACGGTAACCCGACCTCCTCCTACGTGTGGCGCAACATCATCCC
GCATGTTGCACCGACCCATCGCTGCATTGCTCCAGACCTGATCGGTATGGGCAAATCCGACAAACCAGAC
CTGGGTTATTTCTTCGACGACCACGTCCGCTTCATGGATGCCTTCATCGAAGCCCTGGGTCTGGAAGAGG
TCGTCCTGGTCATTCACGACTGGGGCTCCGCTCTGGGTTTCCACTGGGCCAAGCGCAATCCAGAGCGCGT
CAAAGGTATTGCATTTATGGAGTTCATCCGCCCTATCCCGACCTGGGACGAATGGCCAGAATTTGCCCGC
GAGACCTTCCAGGCCTTCCGCACCAGCGGCGACCAAATGGGCCAGATCGAAAAAATTTTTAAGGTGGTGT
ACCCTGTGGATGATCATCACTTTAAGGTGATCCTGCACTATGGCACACTGGTAATCGACGGGGTTACGCC
GAACATGATCGACTATTTCGGACGGCCGTATGAAGGCATCGCCGTGTTCGACGGCAAAAAGATCACTGTA
ACAGGGACCCTGTGGAACGGCAACAAAATTATCGACGAGCGCCTGATCAACCCCGACGGCTCCCTGCTGT
TCCGAGTAACCATCAACGGAGTGACCGGCTGGCGGCTGTGCGAACGCATTCTGGCGGGTGGCACCGGTGG
CTCTGGCGGTACCGGTGGCTCTATGGTCTTCACACTCGAAGATTTCGTTGGGGACTGGCGACAGACAGCC
GGCTACAACCTGGACCAAGTCCTTGAACAGGGAGGTGTGTCCAGTTTGTTTCAGAATCTCGGGGTGTCCG
TAACTCCGATCCAAAGGATTGTCCTGAGCGGTGAAAATGGGCTGAAGATCGACATCCATGTCATCATCCC
GTATGAAGGTCTGGACGTCGGCCGCAAGCTGATCATCGATCAGAACGTTTTTATCGAGGGTACGCTGCCG
ATGGGTGTCGTCCGCCCGCTGACTGAAGTCGAGATGGACCATTACCGCGAGCCGTTCCTGAATCCTGTTG
ACCGCGAGCCACTGTGGCGCTTCCCAAACGAGCTGCCAATCGCCGGTGAGCCAGCGAACATCGTCGCGCT
GGTCGAAGAATACATGGACTGGCTGCACCAGTCCCCTGTCCCGAAGCTGCTGTTCTGGGGCACCCCAGGC
GTTCTGATCCCACCGGCCGAAGCCGCTCGCCTGGCCAAAAGCCTGCCTAACTGCAAGGCTGTGGACATCG
GCCCGGGTCTGAATCTGCTGCAAGAAGACAACCCGGACCTGATCGGCAGCGAGATCGCGCGCTGGCTGTC
TACTCTGGAGATTTCCGGTGCTCCGGGCTTCTCCTCAATTTCCGCTCATCACCACCATCATCACCATCAC
CACCACTAATTAACCTAGGCTGCTGCCACCGCTGAGCAATAACTAGCATAACCCCTTGGGGCCTCTAAAC
GGGTCTTGAGGGGTTTTTTGCTGAAAGGAGGAACTATATCCGGAT
Features (pLannotate 1.2.2; 22 found; start..end, strand, type, name):
     12..467     +  rep_origin     f1 ori (sequence partly withheld): f1 bacteriophage origin of replication; arrow indicates direction of (+) strand synthesis
    582..1442    -  CDS            AmpR: β-lactamase; bla; confers resistance to ampicillin, carbenicillin, and related antibiotics
   1443..1535    -  promoter       AmpR promoter: bla
   1616..2204    +  rep_origin     ori: high-copy-number ColE1/pMB1/pBR322/pUC origin of replication
   2390..2532    -  misc_feature   bom: basis of mobility region from pBR322
   2634..2825    -  CDS            rop: Rop protein, which maintains plasmids at low copy number; rop
   2842..3222    +  CDS            YPB1_ECOLX: Protein predicted: Swiss-Prot protein existence level 4. From Escherichia coli.
   3284..3348    -  CDS            TcR (fragment): tetracycline efflux protein; tet; confers resistance to tetracycline
   3363..3384    -  protein_bind   CAP binding site: CAP binding activates transcription in the presence of cAMP. E. coli catabolite activator protein
   3397..4479    -  CDS            lacI: lac repressor; lacI; The lac repressor binds to the lac operator to inhibit transcription in E. coli. This inhibition can be relieved by adding lactose or isopropyl-β-D-thiogalactopyranoside (IPTG).
   4480..4557    -  promoter       lacI promoter: lacI
   4565..4844    -  CDS            TcR (fragment): tetracycline efflux protein; tet; confers resistance to tetracycline
   4870..4888    +  promoter       T7 promoter: promoter for bacteriophage T7 RNA polymerase
   4889..4913    +  protein_bind   lac operator: The lac repressor binds to the lac operator to inhibit transcription in E. coli. This inhibition can be relieved by adding lactose or isopropyl-β-D-thiogalactopyranoside (IPTG). lac repressor encoded by lacI
   4928..4950    +  RBS            RBS: efficient ribosome binding site from bacteriophage T7 gene 10 (Olins and Rangwala, 1989)
   4966..4989    +  CDS            Strep-Tag II: peptide that binds Strep-Tactin®, an engineered form of streptavidin
   5026..5482    +  CDS            HaloTag® (fragment): modified bacterial dehalogenase that forms covalent bonds with chloroalkane derivatives
   5482..5793    +  CDS            Nluc (fragment): NanoLuc® luciferase human codon-optimized
   5830..6030    +  CDS            Nluc (fragment): NanoLuc® luciferase human codon-optimized
   6031..6455    +  CDS            HaloTag® (fragment): modified bacterial dehalogenase that forms covalent bonds with chloroalkane derivatives
   6525..6542    +  CDS            SET1 (fragment): solubility-enhancement tag derived from T7 phage gene 10B
   6550..6597    +  terminator     T7 terminator: transcription terminator for bacteriophage T7 RNA polymerase
