[The description below was written by a language model from this plasmid's Addgene catalogue record, the feature table of its GenBank file and pLannotate feature annotations shown in this document.]
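Description:
pET51b(+)_H-Luc is a bacterial expression plasmid built on the Novagen pET51-b(+) backbone for producing H-Luc, a synthetic chimera of HaloTag7 and a circularly permuted NanoLuc luciferase. It is maintained in E. coli under ampicillin selection (bla/AmpR) and replicates from a pBR322-type ColE1 origin accompanied by the bom region and the rop gene, which keeps copy number low, in line with the catalogue's "low copy" designation. An f1 origin is also present, along with short tetracycline-resistance gene remnants inherited from pBR322. The two sequence records held for the plasmid differ by only three bases in length (6,619 versus 6,622 bp) and carry the same features with slightly shifted coordinates.

Expression is driven by a T7 promoter followed by a lac operator and the strong T7 gene 10 ribosome binding site, with a plasmid-borne lacI gene supplying repressor. Transcription therefore requires a host providing T7 RNA polymerase and is inducible with IPTG, and it ends at the T7 terminator. The open reading frame begins with a Strep-Tag II and an enterokinase cleavage site and ends with a 10xHis tag, allowing affinity purification from either end. Sequence-based annotation shows the insert as a HaloTag fragment, two NanoLuc fragments, and a second HaloTag fragment. This fits a permuted luciferase inserted within the HaloTag scaffold rather than a simple end-to-end fusion.

According to the record, the protein is intended for BRET. HaloTag covalently binds chloroalkane-derivatised ligands, so a fluorophore attached there can act as an acceptor for NanoLuc emission. This matches the associated work on luciferases with tunable emission wavelengths.
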