Addgene plasmid #113924: pET51b(+)_H-Luc
Purpose: Plasmid encoding the bacterial expression of the chimeric HaloTag7-NanoLucCP fusion dubbed H-Luc, for BRET
Depositing lab: Kai Johnsson. Depositing organization: Max Planck Institute for Medical Research. Publication: Luciferases with Tunable Emission Wavelengths. Hiblot J, Yu Q, Sabbadini MDB, Reymond L, Xue L, Schena A, Sallin O, Hill N, Griss R, Johnsson K. Angew Chem Int Ed Engl. 2017 Nov 13;56(46):14556-14560. doi: 10.1002/anie.201708277. Epub 2017 Oct 9. PubMed 28941028.
Backbone
  Vector backbone: pET51-b(+)
  Backbone manufacturer: Novagen
  Backbone size w/o insert (bp): 5218
  Total vector size (bp): 6622
  Vector type: Bacterial Expression, Luciferase
Growth in bacteria
  Bacterial resistance: Ampicillin, 100 μg/mL
  Growth temperature: 37°C
  Growth strain: DH5alpha
  Copy number: Low Copy
Gene/Insert
  Gene/Insert name: H-Luc
  Species: Synthetic
  Insert size (bp): 1560
  Promoter: T7
  Cloning method: Gibson Cloning
  Sequencing primers: 5′ T7; 3′ pET-RP
Terms and licenses: Academic/Nonprofit Terms; Industry Terms: Not Available to Industry
How to cite: pET51b(+)_H-Luc was a gift from Kai Johnsson (Addgene plasmid # 113924 ; http://n2t.net/addgene:113924 ; RRID:Addgene_113924)
